Addgene plasmid #105534: pAAV.TBG.PI.LacZ .bGH
Purpose: AAV expression of LacZ from TBG promoter
Depositing lab: James M. Wilson. Depositing organization: University of Pennsylvania.
Backbone
  Vector backbone: pAAV
  Vector type: Mammalian Expression, AAV
Growth in bacteria
  Bacterial resistance: Ampicillin, 100 μg/mL
  Growth temperature: 37°C
  Growth strain: NEB Stable
  Copy number: Unknown
Gene/Insert
  Gene/Insert name: LacZ
  Promoter: TBG
  Cloning method: Unknown
Terms and licenses: Academic/Nonprofit Terms; Industry Terms: Not Available to Industry
Depositor comments: Penn Vector Core number p0142
How to cite: pAAV.TBG.PI.LacZ .bGH was a gift from James M. Wilson (Addgene plasmid # 105534 ; http://n2t.net/addgene:105534 ; RRID:Addgene_105534) For viral preps, please replace (Addgene plasmid # 105534) in the above sentence with: (Addgene viral prep # 105534-AAV8)
