[The description below was written by a language model from this plasmid's Addgene catalogue record and pLannotate feature annotations shown in this document.]
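Description:
pAAV.TBG.PI.LacZ.bGH is an AAV cis (transfer) plasmid for mammalian expression of the E. coli β-galactosidase reporter under a liver-directed promoter. The bacterial backbone is pUC-like: a high-copy ColE1/pMB1-type origin, an f1 phage origin, and an ampicillin resistance gene (β-lactamase with its own promoter) for selection. Remnants of the original cloning region also remain outside the viral cassette, namely the lac promoter and operator, a CAP binding site, and lacI and lacZα fragments, which have no role in the payload. The record lists a recombination-deficient E. coli strain for propagation, a common choice for keeping the ITR repeats intact.

The expression cassette lies between two AAV2 inverted terminal repeats, both annotated as fragments. The ITRs are the only cis elements needed for replication and packaging of the intervening DNA into AAV capsids when rep, cap and helper functions are supplied in trans. Within the ITRs, the human thyroxine-binding globulin (TBG) promoter drives transcription. It is followed by a chimeric β-globin/immunoglobulin heavy chain intron (the "PI" in the name) that generally improves transcript processing and expression, then the full-length lacZ coding sequence, and finally the bovine growth hormone polyadenylation signal. About 340 bp between the upstream ITR and the TBG promoter is unannotated, and the record does not say what it contains.

The two sequence records, a depositor sequence of 7,412 nt and a sequencing result of 7,422 nt, show the same feature order and differ only slightly in length and numbering. The stated purpose is AAV expression of LacZ from the TBG promoter. The construct therefore suits use as a hepatocyte-restricted reporter or control vector detected by β-galactosidase staining or activity, and the record notes that an AAV8 viral preparation is available.
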