Features (pLannotate 1.2.2; 15 found; start..end, strand, type, name):
    470..879     +  promoter       TBG promoter: promoter from the human thyroxine-binding globulin gene (Yan et al., 2012)
    939..1071    +  intron         chimeric intron: chimera between introns from human β-globin and immunoglobulin heavy chain genes
   1089..4163    +  CDS            lacZ: β-galactosidase; lacZ
   4177..4384    +  polyA_signal   bGH poly(A) signal: bovine growth hormone polyadenylation signal
   4472..4602    +  repeat_region  AAV2 ITR (fragment): inverted terminal repeat of adeno-associated virus serotype 2 inverted
   4616..4773    +  CDS            lacZα (fragment): LacZα fragment of β-galactosidase; lacZ fragment
   4778..5233    +  rep_origin     f1 ori (sequence partly withheld): f1 bacteriophage origin of replication; arrow indicates direction of (+) strand synthesis
   5260..5364    +  promoter       AmpR promoter: bla
   5365..6225    +  CDS            AmpR: β-lactamase; bla; confers resistance to ampicillin, carbenicillin, and related antibiotics
   6396..6984    +  rep_origin     ori: high-copy-number ColE1/pMB1/pBR322/pUC origin of replication
   7167..7259    +  CDS            lacI (fragment): lac repressor; lacI; The lac repressor binds to the lac operator to inhibit transcription in E. coli. This inhibition can be relieved by adding lactose or isopropyl-β-D-thiogalactopyranoside (IPTG).
   7272..7293    +  protein_bind   CAP binding site: CAP binding activates transcription in the presence of cAMP. E. coli catabolite activator protein
   7308..7338    +  promoter       lac promoter: promoter for the E. coli lac operon
   7346..7362    +  protein_bind   lac operator: The lac repressor binds to the lac operator to inhibit transcription in E. coli. This inhibition can be relieved by adding lactose or isopropyl-β-D-thiogalactopyranoside (IPTG). lac repressor encoded by lacI
   7412..130     -  repeat_region  AAV2 ITR (fragment) (across the origin): inverted terminal repeat of adeno-associated virus serotype 2 inverted
>Addgene plasmid #105534 | pAAV.TBG.PI.LacZ .bGH | depositor full sequence | sequence record 201055 | pAAV.TBG.PI.LacZ .bGH sequence 7412 bps
CTGCGCGCTCGCTCGCTCACTGAGGCCGCCCGGGCAAAGCCCGGGCGTCGGGCGACCTTTGGTCGCCCGG
CCTCAGTGAGCGAGCGAGCGCGCAGAGAGGGAGTGGCCAACTCCATCACTAGGGGTTCCTTGTAGTTAAT
GATTAACCCGCCATGCTACTTATCTACGTAGCCATGCTCTAGGAAGATCGGAATTCGCCCTTAAGCTAGC
AGGTTAATTTTTAAAAAGCAGTCAAAAGTCCAAGTGGCCCTTGGCAGCATTTACTCTCTCTGTTTGCTCT
GGTTAATAATCTCAGGAGCACAAACATTCCAGATCCAGGTTAATTTTTAAAAAGCAGTCAAAAGTCCAAG
TGGCCCTTGGCAGCATTTACTCTCTCTGTTTGCTCTGGTTAATAATCTCAGGAGCACAAACATTCCAGAT
CCGGCGCGCCAGGGCTGGAAGCTACCTTTGACATCATTTCCTCTGCGAATGCATGTATAATTTCTACAGA
ACCTATTAGAAAGGATCACCCAGCCTCTGCTTTTGTACAACTTTCCCTTAAAAAACTGCCAATTCCACTG
CTGTTTGGCCCAATAGTGAGAACTTTTTCCTGCTGCCTCTTGGTGCTTTTGCCTATGGCCCCTATTCTGC
CTGCTGAAGACACTCTTGCCAGCATGGACTTAAACCCCTCCAGCTCTGACAATCCTCTTTCTCTTTTGTT
TTACATGAAGGGTCTGGCAGCCAAAGCAATCACTCAAAGTTCAAACCTTATCATTTTTTGCTTTGTTCCT
CTTGGCCTTGGTTTTGTACATCAGCTTTGAAAATACCATCCCAGGGTTAATGCTGGGGTTAATTTATAAC
TAAGAGTGCTCTAGTTTTGCAATACAGGACATGCTATAAAAATGGAAAGATGTTGCTTTCTGAGAGACTG
CAGAAGTTGGTCGTGAGGCACTGGGCAGGTAAGTATCAAGGTTACAAGACAGGTTTAAGGAGACCAATAG
AAACTGGGCTTGTCGAGACAGAGAAGACTCTTGCGTTTCTGATAGGCACCTATTGGTCTTACTGACATCC
ACTTTGCCTTTCTCTCCACAGGTGTCCAGGCGGCCGCCATGACCATGATTACGGATTCACTGGCCGTCGT
TTTACAACGTCGTGACTGGGAAAACCCTGGCGTTACCCAACTTAATCGCCTTGCAGCACATCCCCCTTTC
GCCAGCTGGCGTAATAGCGAAGAGGCCCGCACCGATCGCCCTTCCCAACAGTTGCGCAGCCTGAATGGCG
AATGGCGCTTTGCCTGGTTTCCGGCACCAGAAGCGGTGCCGGAAAGCTGGCTGGAGTGCGATCTTCCTGA
GGCCGATACTGTCGTCGTCCCCTCAAACTGGCAGATGCACGGTTACGATGCGCCCATCTACACCAACGTA
ACCTATCCCATTACGGTCAATCCGCCGTTTGTTCCCACGGAGAATCCGACGGGTTGTTACTCGCTCACAT
TTAATGTTGATGAAAGCTGGCTACAGGAAGGCCAGACGCGAATTATTTTTGATGGCGTTAACTCGGCGTT
TCATCTGTGGTGCAACGGGCGCTGGGTCGGTTACGGCCAGGACAGTCGTTTGCCGTCTGAATTTGACCTG
AGCGCATTTTTACGCGCCGGAGAAAACCGCCTCGCGGTGATGGTGCTGCGTTGGAGTGACGGCAGTTATC
TGGAAGATCAGGATATGTGGCGGATGAGCGGCATTTTCCGTGACGTCTCGTTGCTGCATAAACCGACTAC
ACAAATCAGCGATTTCCATGTTGCCACTCGCTTTAATGATGATTTCAGCCGCGCTGTACTGGAGGCTGAA
GTTCAGATGTGCGGCGAGTTGCGTGACTACCTACGGGTAACAGTTTCTTTATGGCAGGGTGAAACGCAGG
TCGCCAGCGGCACCGCGCCTTTCGGCGGTGAAATTATCGATGAGCGTGGTGGTTATGCCGATCGCGTCAC
ACTACGTCTGAACGTCGAAAACCCGAAACTGTGGAGCGCCGAAATCCCGAATCTCTATCGTGCGGTGGTT
GAACTGCACACCGCCGACGGCACGCTGATTGAAGCAGAAGCCTGCGATGTCGGTTTCCGCGAGGTGCGGA
TTGAAAATGGTCTGCTGCTGCTGAACGGCAAGCCGTTGCTGATTCGAGGCGTTAACCGTCACGAGCATCA
TCCTCTGCATGGTCAGGTCATGGATGAGCAGACGATGGTGCAGGATATCCTGCTGATGAAGCAGAACAAC
TTTAACGCCGTGCGCTGTTCGCATTATCCGAACCATCCGCTGTGGTACACGCTGTGCGACCGCTACGGCC
TGTATGTGGTGGATGAAGCCAATATTGAAACCCACGGCATGGTGCCAATGAATCGTCTGACCGATGATCC
GCGCTGGCTACCGGCGATGAGCGAACGCGTAACGCGAATGGTGCAGCGCGATCGTAATCACCCGAGTGTG
ATCATCTGGTCGCTGGGGAATGAATCAGGCCACGGCGCTAATCACGACGCGCTGTATCGCTGGATCAAAT
CTGTCGATCCTTCCCGCCCGGTGCAGTATGAAGGCGGCGGAGCCGACACCACGGCCACCGATATTATTTG
CCCGATGTACGCGCGCGTGGATGAAGACCAGCCCTTCCCGGCTGTGCCGAAATGGTCCATCAAAAAATGG
CTTTCGCTACCTGGAGAGACGCGCCCGCTGATCCTTTGCGAATACGCCCACGCGATGGGTAACAGTCTTG
GCGGTTTCGCTAAATACTGGCAGGCGTTTCGTCAGTATCCCCGTTTACAGGGCGGCTTCGTCTGGGACTG
GGTGGATCAGTCGCTGATTAAATATGATGAAAACGGCAACCCGTGGTCGGCTTACGGCGGTGATTTTGGC
GATACGCCGAACGATCGCCAGTTCTGTATGAACGGTCTGGTCTTTGCCGACCGCACGCCGCATCCAGCGC
TGACGGAAGCAAAACACCAGCAGCAGTTTTTCCAGTTCCGTTTATCCGGGCAAACCATCGAAGTGACCAG
CGAATACCTGTTCCGTCATAGCGATAACGAGCTCCTGCACTGGATGGTGGCGCTGGATGGTAAGCCGCTG
GCAAGCGGTGAAGTGCCTCTGGATGTCGCTCCACAAGGTAAACAGTTGATTGAACTGCCTGAACTACCGC
AGCCGGAGAGCGCCGGGCAACTCTGGCTCACAGTACGCGTAGTGCAACCGAACGCGACCGCATGGTCAGA
AGCCGGGCACATCAGCGCCTGGCAGCAGTGGCGTCTGGCGGAAAACCTCAGTGTGACGCTCCCCGCCGCG
TCCCACGCCATCCCGCATCTGACCACCAGCGAAATGGATTTTTGCATCGAGCTGGGTAATAAGCGTTGGC
AATTTAACCGCCAGTCAGGCTTTCTTTCACAGATGTGGATTGGCGATAAAAAACAACTGCTGACGCCGCT
GCGCGATCAGTTCACCCGTGCACCGCTGGATAACGACATTGGCGTAAGTGAAGCGACCCGCATTGACCCT
AACGCCTGGGTCGAACGCTGGAAGGCGGCGGGCCATTACCAGGCCGAAGCAGCGTTGTTGCAGTGCACGG
CAGATACACTTGCTGATGCGGTGCTGATTACGACCGCTCACGCGTGGCAGCATCAGGGGAAAACCTTATT
TATCAGCCGGAAAACCTACCGGATTGATGGTAGTGGTCAAATGGCGATTACCGTTGATGTTGAAGTGGCG
AGCGATACACCGCATCCGGCGCGGATTGGCCTGAACTGCCAGCTGGCGCAGGTAGCAGAGCGGGTAAACT
GGCTCGGATTAGGGCCGCAAGAAAACTATCCCGACCGCCTTACTGCCGCCTGTTTTGACCGCTGGGATCT
GCCATTGTCAGACATGTATACCCCGTACGTCTTCCCGAGCGAAAACGGTCTGCGCTGCGGGACGCGCGAA
TTGAATTATGGCCCACACCAGTGGCGCGGCGACTTCCAGTTCAACATCAGCCGCTACAGTCAACAGCAAC
TGATGGAAACCAGCCATCGCCATCTGCTGCACGCGGAAGAAGGCACATGGCTGAATATCGACGGTTTCCA
TATGGGGATTGGTGGCGACGACTCCTGGAGCCCGTCAGTATCGGCGGAATTCCAGCTGAGCGCCGGTCGC
TACCATTACCAGTTGGTCTGGTGTCAAAAATAAGGATCTGCCTCGACTGTGCCTTCTAGTTGCCAGCCAT
CTGTTGTTTGCCCCTCCCCCGTGCCTTCCTTGACCCTGGAAGGTGCCACTCCCACTGTCCTTTCCTAATA
AAATGAGGAAATTGCATCGCATTGTCTGAGTAGGTGTCATTCTATTCTGGGGGGTGGGGTGGGGCAGGAC
AGCAAGGGGGAGGATTGGGAAGACAATAGCAGGCATGCTGGGGACTCGAGTTAAGGGCGAATTCCCGATT
AGGATCTTCCTAGAGCATGGCTACGTAGATAAGTAGCATGGCGGGTTAATCATTAACTACAAGGAACCCC
TAGTGATGGAGTTGGCCACTCCCTCTCTGCGCGCTCGCTCGCTCACTGAGGCCGGGCGACCAAAGGTCGC
CCGACGCCCGGGCTTTGCCCGGGCGGCCTCAGTGAGCGAGCGAGCGCGCAGCCTTAATTAACCTAATTCA
CTGGCCGTCGTTTTACAACGTCGTGACTGGGAAAACCCTGGCGTTACCCAACTTAATCGCCTTGCAGCAC
ATCCCCCTTTCGCCAGCTGGCGTAATAGCGAAGAGGCCCGCACCGATCGCCCTTCCCAACAGTTGCGCAG
CCTGAATGGCGAATGGG
[124 nt withheld, positions 4778-4901]
C
[91 nt withheld, positions 4903-4993]
AGGGTGATGGTTCACGTAGTGGGCCATCGCCCCGATAGACGGTTTTTCGCCCTTTGACGCTGGAGTTCAC
GTTCCTC
[37 nt withheld, positions 5071-5107]
ACCCTATCTCGGTCTATTCTTTTGATTTATAAGGGATTTTTCCGATTTCGGCCTATTGGTTAAAAAATGA
GCTGATTTAACAAAAATTTAACGCGAATTTTAACAAAATATTAACGTTTATAATTTCAGGTGGCATCTTT
CGGGGAAATGTGCGCGGAACCCCTATTTGTTTATTTTTCTAAATACATTCAAATATGTATCCGCTCATGA
GACAATAACCCTGATAAATGCTTCAATAATATTGAAAAAGGAAGAGTATGAGTATTCAACATTTCCGTGT
CGCCCTTATTCCCTTTTTTGCGGCATTTTGCCTTCCTGTTTTTGCTCACCCAGAAACGCTGGTGAAAGTA
AAAGATGCTGAAGATCAGTTGGGTGCACGAGTGGGTTACATCGAACTGGATCTCAATAGTGGTAAGATCC
TTGAGAGTTTTCGCCCCGAAGAACGTTTTCCAATGATGAGCACTTTTAAAGTTCTGCTATGTGGCGCGGT
ATTATCCCGTATTGACGCCGGGCAAGAGCAACTCGGTCGCCGCATACACTATTCTCAGAATGACTTGGTT
GAGTACTCACCAGTCACAGAAAAGCATCTTACGGATGGCATGACAGTAAGAGAATTATGCAGTGCTGCCA
TAACCATGAGTGATAACACTGCGGCCAACTTACTTCTGACAACGATCGGAGGACCGAAGGAGCTAACCGC
TTTTTTGCACAACATGGGGGATCATGTAACTCGCCTTGATCGTTGGGAACCGGAGCTGAATGAAGCCATA
CCAAACGACGAGCGTGACACCACGATGCCTGTAGTAATGGTAACAACGTTGCGCAAACTATTAACTGGCG
AACTACTTACTCTAGCTTCCCGGCAACAATTAATAGACTGGATGGAGGCGGATAAAGTTGCAGGACCACT
TCTGCGCTCGGCCCTTCCGGCTGGCTGGTTTATTGCTGATAAATCTGGAGCCGGTGAGCGTGGGTCTCGC
GGTATCATTGCAGCACTGGGGCCAGATGGTAAGCCCTCCCGTATCGTAGTTATCTACACGACGGGGAGTC
AGGCAACTATGGATGAACGAAATAGACAGATCGCTGAGATAGGTGCCTCACTGATTAAGCATTGGTAACT
GTCAGACCAAGTTTACTCATATATACTTTAGATTGATTTAAAACTTCATTTTTAATTTAAAAGGATCTAG
GTGAAGATCCTTTTTGATAATCTCATGACCAAAATCCCTTAACGTGAGTTTTCGTTCCACTGAGCGTCAG
ACCCCGTAGAAAAGATCAAAGGATCTTCTTGAGATCCTTTTTTTCTGCGCGTAATCTGCTGCTTGCAAAC
AAAAAAACCACCGCTACCAGCGGTGGTTTGTTTGCCGGATCAAGAGCTACCAACTCTTTTTCCGAAGGTA
ACTGGCTTCAGCAGAGCGCAGATACCAAATACTGTCCTTCTAGTGTAGCCGTAGTTAGGCCACCACTTCA
AGAACTCTGTAGCACCGCCTACATACCTCGCTCTGCTAATCCTGTTACCAGTGGCTGCTGCCAGTGGCGA
TAAGTCGTGTCTTACCGGGTTGGACTCAAGACGATAGTTACCGGATAAGGCGCAGCGGTCGGGCTGAACG
GGGGGTTCGTGCACACAGCCCAGCTTGGAGCGAACGACCTACACCGAACTGAGATACCTACAGCGTGAGC
TATGAGAAAGCGCCACGCTTCCCGAAGGGAGAAAGGCGGACAGGTATCCGGTAAGCGGCAGGGTCGGAAC
AGGAGAGCGCACGAGGGAGCTTCCAGGGGGAAACGCCTGGTATCTTTATAGTCCTGTCGGGTTTCGCCAC
CTCTGACTTGAGCGTCGATTTTTGTGATGCTCGTCAGGGGGGCGGAGCCTATGGAAAAACGCCAGCAACG
CGGCCTTTTTACGGTTCCTGGCCTTTTGCTGCGGTTTTGCTCACATGTTCTTTCCTGCGTTATCCCCTGA
TTCTGTGGATAACCGTATTACCGCCTTTGAGTGAGCTGATACCGCTCGCCGCAGCCGAACGACCGAGCGC
AGCGAGTCAGTGAGCGAGGAAGCGGAAGAGCGCCCAATACGCAAACCGCCTCTCCCCGCGCGTTGGCCGA
TTCATTAATGCAGCTGGCACGACAGGTTTCCCGACTGGAAAGCGGGCAGTGAGCGCAACGCAATTAATGT
GAGTTAGCTCACTCATTAGGCACCCCAGGCTTTACACTTTATGCTTCCGGCTCGTATGTTGTGTGGAATT
GTGAGCGGATAACAATTTCACACAGGAAACAGCTATGACCATGATTACGCCAGATTTAATTAAGG
