Features (pLannotate 1.2.2; 15 found; start..end, strand, type, name):
     17..33      +  protein_bind   lac operator: The lac repressor binds to the lac operator to inhibit transcription in E. coli. This inhibition can be relieved by adding lactose or isopropyl-β-D-thiogalactopyranoside (IPTG). lac repressor encoded by lacI
     94..224     -  repeat_region  AAV2 ITR (fragment): inverted terminal repeat of adeno-associated virus serotype 2 inverted
    564..973     +  promoter       TBG promoter: promoter from the human thyroxine-binding globulin gene (Yan et al., 2012)
   1033..1165    +  intron         chimeric intron: chimera between introns from human β-globin and immunoglobulin heavy chain genes
   1183..4254    +  CDS            lacZ: BGAL_ECOLI - Experimental evidence at protein level: Swiss-Prot protein existence level 1. From Escherichia coli (strain K12).
   4271..4478    +  polyA_signal   bGH poly(A) signal: bovine growth hormone polyadenylation signal
   4566..4696    +  repeat_region  AAV2 ITR (fragment): inverted terminal repeat of adeno-associated virus serotype 2 inverted
   4710..4867    +  CDS            lacZα (fragment): LacZα fragment of β-galactosidase; lacZ fragment
   4872..5300    +  rep_origin     f1 ori (sequence partly withheld): f1 bacteriophage origin of replication; arrow indicates direction of (+) strand synthesis
   5353..5457    +  promoter       AmpR promoter: bla
   5458..6318    +  CDS            AmpR: β-lactamase; bla; confers resistance to ampicillin, carbenicillin, and related antibiotics
   6489..7077    +  rep_origin     ori: high-copy-number ColE1/pMB1/pBR322/pUC origin of replication
   7260..7352    +  CDS            lacI (fragment): lac repressor; lacI; The lac repressor binds to the lac operator to inhibit transcription in E. coli. This inhibition can be relieved by adding lactose or isopropyl-β-D-thiogalactopyranoside (IPTG).
   7365..7386    +  protein_bind   CAP binding site: CAP binding activates transcription in the presence of cAMP. E. coli catabolite activator protein
   7401..9       +  promoter       lac promoter (across the origin): promoter for the E. coli lac operon
>Addgene plasmid #105534 | pAAV.TBG.PI.LacZ .bGH | addgene full sequence | sequence record 202368 | Addgene NGS Result
CGTATGTTGTGTGGAATTGTGAGCGGATAACAATTTCACACAGGAAACAGCTATGACCATGATTACGCCA
GATTTAATTAAGGCCTTAATTAGGCTGCGCGCTCGCTCGCTCACTGAGGCCGCCCGGGCAAAGCCCGGGC
GTCGGGCGACCTTTGGTCGCCCGGCCTCAGTGAGCGAGCGAGCGCGCAGAGAGGGAGTGGCCAACTCCAT
CACTAGGGGTTCCTTGTAGTTAATGATTAACCCGCCATGCTACTTATCTACGTAGCCATGCTCTAGGAAG
ATCGGAATTCGCCCTTAAGCTAGCAGGTTAATTTTTAAAAAGCAGTCAAAAGTCCAAGTGGCCCTTGGCA
GCATTTACTCTCTCTGTTTGCTCTGGTTAATAATCTCAGGAGCACAAACATTCCAGATCCAGGTTAATTT
TTAAAAAGCAGTCAAAAGTCCAAGTGGCCCTTGGCAGCATTTACTCTCTCTGTTTGCTCTGGTTAATAAT
CTCAGGAGCACAAACATTCCAGATCCGGCGCGCCAGGGCTGGAAGCTACCTTTGACATCATTTCCTCTGC
GAATGCATGTATAATTTCTACAGAACCTATTAGAAAGGATCACCCAGCCTCTGCTTTTGTACAACTTTCC
CTTAAAAAACTGCCAATTCCACTGCTGTTTGGCCCAATAGTGAGAACTTTTTCCTGCTGCCTCTTGGTGC
TTTTGCCTATGGCCCCTATTCTGCCTGCTGAAGACACTCTTGCCAGCATGGACTTAAACCCCTCCAGCTC
TGACAATCCTCTTTCTCTTTTGTTTTACATGAAGGGTCTGGCAGCCAAAGCAATCACTCAAAGTTCAAAC
CTTATCATTTTTTGCTTTGTTCCTCTTGGCCTTGGTTTTGTACATCAGCTTTGAAAATACCATCCCAGGG
TTAATGCTGGGGTTAATTTATAACTAAGAGTGCTCTAGTTTTGCAATACAGGACATGCTATAAAAATGGA
AAGATGTTGCTTTCTGAGAGACTGCAGAAGTTGGTCGTGAGGCACTGGGCAGGTAAGTATCAAGGTTACA
AGACAGGTTTAAGGAGACCAATAGAAACTGGGCTTGTCGAGACAGAGAAGACTCTTGCGTTTCTGATAGG
CACCTATTGGTCTTACTGACATCCACTTTGCCTTTCTCTCCACAGGTGTCCAGGCGGCCGCCATGACCAT
GATTACGGATTCACTGGCCGTCGTTTTACAACGTCGTGACTGGGAAAACCCTGGCGTTACCCAACTTAAT
CGCCTTGCAGCACATCCCCCTTTCGCCAGCTGGCGTAATAGCGAAGAGGCCCGCACCGATCGCCCTTCCC
AACAGTTGCGCAGCCTGAATGGCGAATGGCGCTTTGCCTGGTTTCCGGCACCAGAAGCGGTGCCGGAAAG
CTGGCTGGAGTGCGATCTTCCTGAGGCCGATACTGTCGTCGTCCCCTCAAACTGGCAGATGCACGGTTAC
GATGCGCCCATCTACACCAACGTGACCTATCCCATTACGGTCAATCCGCCGTTTGTTCCCACGGAGAATC
CGACGGGTTGTTACTCGCTCACATTTAATGTTGATGAAAGCTGGCTACAGGAAGGCCAGACGCGAATTAT
TTTTGATGGCGTTAACTCGGCGTTTCATCTGTGGTGCAACGGGCGCTGGGTCGGTTACGGCCAGGACAGT
CGTTTGCCGTCTGAATTTGACCTGAGCGCATTTTTACGCGCCGGAGAAAACCGCCTCGCGGTGATGGTGC
TGCGCTGGAGTGACGGCAGTTATCTGGAAGATCAGGATATGTGGCGGATGAGCGGCATTTTCCGTGACGT
CTCGTTGCTGCATAAACCGACTACACAAATCAGCGATTTCCATGTTGCCACTCGCTTTAATGATGATTTC
AGCCGCGCTGTACTGGAGGCTGAAGTTCAGATGTGCGGCGAGTTGCGTGACTACCTACGGGTAACAGTTT
CTTTATGGCAGGGTGAAACGCAGGTCGCCAGCGGCACCGCGCCTTTCGGCGGTGAAATTATCGATGAGCG
TGGTGGTTATGCCGATCGCGTCACACTACGTCTGAACGTCGAAAACCCGAAACTGTGGAGCGCCGAAATC
CCGAATCTCTATCGTGCGGTGGTTGAACTGCACACCGCCGACGGCACGCTGATTGAAGCAGAAGCCTGCG
ATGTCGGTTTCCGCGAGGTGCGGATTGAAAATGGTCTGCTGCTGCTGAACGGCAAGCCGTTGCTGATTCG
AGGCGTTAACCGTCACGAGCATCATCCTCTGCATGGTCAGGTCATGGATGAGCAGACGATGGTGCAGGAT
ATCCTGCTGATGAAGCAGAACAACTTTAACGCCGTGCGCTGTTCGCATTATCCGAACCATCCGCTGTGGT
ACACGCTGTGCGACCGCTACGGCCTGTATGTGGTGGATGAAGCCAATATTGAAACCCACGGCATGGTGCC
AATGAATCGTCTGACCGATGATCCGCGCTGGCTACCGGCGATGAGCGAACGCGTAACGCGAATGGTGCAG
CGCGATCGTAATCACCCGAGTGTGATCATCTGGTCGCTGGGGAATGAATCAGGCCACGGCGCTAATCACG
ACGCGCTGTATCGCTGGATCAAATCTGTCGATCCTTCCCGCCCGGTGCAGTATGAAGGCGGCGGAGCCGA
CACCACGGCCACCGATATTATTTGCCCGATGTACGCGCGCGTGGATGAAGACCAGCCCTTCCCGGCTGTG
CCGAAATGGTCCATCAAAAAATGGCTTTCGCTACCTGGAGAGACGCGCCCGCTGATCCTTTGCGAATACG
CCCACGCGATGGGTAACAGTCTTGGCGGTTTCGCTAAATACTGGCAGGCGTTTCGTCAGTATCCCCGTTT
ACAGGGCGGCTTCGTCTGGGACTGGGTGGATCAGTCGCTGATTAAATATGATGAAAACGGCAACCCGTGG
TCGGCTTACGGCGGTGATTTTGGCGATACGCCGAACGATCGCCAGTTCTGTATGAACGGTCTGGTCTTTG
CCGACCGCACGCCGCATCCAGCGCTGACGGAAGCAAAACACCAGCAGCAGTTTTTCCAGTTCCGTTTATC
CGGGCAAACCATCGAAGTGACCAGCGAATACCTGTTCCGTCATAGCGATAACGAGCTCCTGCACTGGATG
GTGGCGCTGGATGGTAAGCCGCTGGCAAGCGGTGAAGTGCCTCTGGATGTCGCTCCACAAGGTAAACAGT
TGATTGAACTGCCTGAACTACCGCAGCCGGAGAGCGCCGGGCAACTCTGGCTCACAGTACGCGTAGTGCA
ACCGAACGCGACCGCATGGTCAGAAGCCGGGCACATCAGCGCCTGGCAGCAGTGGCGTCTGGCGGAAAAC
CTCAGTGTGACGCTCCCCGCCGCGTCCCACGCCATCCCGCATCTGACCACCAGCGAAATGGATTTTTGCA
TCGAGCTGGGTAATAAGCGTTGGCAATTTAACCGCCAGTCAGGCTTTCTTTCACAGATGTGGATTGGCGA
TAAAAAACAACTGCTGACGCCGCTGCGCGATCAGTTCACCCGTGCACCGCTGGATAACGACATTGGCGTA
AGTGAAGCGACCCGCATTGACCCTAACGCCTGGGTCGAACGCTGGAAGGCGGCGGGCCATTACCAGGCCG
AAGCAGCGTTGTTGCAGTGCACGGCAGATACACTTGCTGATGCGGTGCTGATTACGACCGCTCACGCGTG
GCAGCATCAGGGGAAAACCTTATTTATCAGCCGGAAAACCTACCGGATTGATGGTAGTGGTCAAATGGCG
ATTACCGTTGATGTTGAAGTGGCGAGCGATACACCGCATCCGGCGCGGATTGGCCTGAACTGCCAGCTGG
CGCAGGTAGCAGAGCGGGTAAACTGGCTCGGATTAGGGCCGCAAGAAAACTATCCCGACCGCCTTACTGC
CGCCTGTTTTGACCGCTGGGATCTGCCATTGTCAGACATGTATACCCCGTACGTCTTCCCGAGCGAAAAC
GGTCTGCGCTGCGGGACGCGCGAATTGAATTATGGCCCACACCAGTGGCGCGGCGACTTCCAGTTCAACA
TCAGCCGCTACAGTCAACAGCAACTGATGGAAACCAGCCATCGCCATCTGCTGCACGCGGAAGAAGGCAC
ATGGCTGAATATCGACGGTTTCCATATGGGGATTGGTGGCGACGACTCCTGGAGCCCGTCAGTATCGGCG
GAATTCCAGCTGAGCGCCGGTCGCTACCATTACCAGTTGGTCTGGTGTCAAAAATAAGGATCTGCCTCGA
CTGTGCCTTCTAGTTGCCAGCCATCTGTTGTTTGCCCCTCCCCCGTGCCTTCCTTGACCCTGGAAGGTGC
CACTCCCACTGTCCTTTCCTAATAAAATGAGGAAATTGCATCGCATTGTCTGAGTAGGTGTCATTCTATT
CTGGGGGGTGGGGTGGGGCAGGACAGCAAGGGGGAGGATTGGGAAGACAATAGCAGGCATGCTGGGGACT
CGAGTTAAGGGCGAATTCCCGATAAGGATCTTCCTAGAGCATGGCTACGTAGATAAGTAGCATGGCGGGT
TAATCATTAACTACAAGGAACCCCTAGTGATGGAGTTGGCCACTCCCTCTCTGCGCGCTCGCTCGCTCAC
TGAGGCCGGGCGACCAAAGGTCGCCCGACGCCCGGGCTTTGCCCGGGCGGCCTCAGTGAGCGAGCGAGCG
CGCAGCCTTAATTAACCTAATTCACTGGCCGTCGTTTTACAACGTCGTGACTGGGAAAACCCTGGCGTTA
CCCAACTTAATCGCCTTGCAGCACATCCCCCTTTCGCCAGCTGGCGTAATAGCGAAGAGGCCCGCACCGA
TCGCCCTTCCCAACAGTTGCGCAGCCTGAATGGCGAATGGG
[124 nt withheld, positions 4872-4995]
C
[91 nt withheld, positions 4997-5087]
A
[49 nt withheld, positions 5089-5137]
CCTTTGACGTTGGAGTCCACGTTCTTT
[37 nt withheld, positions 5165-5201]
ACCCTATCTCGGTCTATTCTTTTGATTTATAAGGGATTTTGCCGATTTCGGCCTATTGGTTAAAAAATGA
GCTGATTTAACAAAAATTTAACGCGAATTTTAACAAAATATTAACGCTTACAATTTAGGTGGCACTTTTC
GGGGAAATGTGCGCGGAACCCCTATTTGTTTATTTTTCTAAATACATTCAAATATGTATCCGCTCATGAG
ACAATAACCCTGATAAATGCTTCAATAATATTGAAAAAGGAAGAGTATGAGTATTCAACATTTCCGTGTC
GCCCTTATTCCCTTTTTTGCGGCATTTTGCCTTCCTGTTTTTGCTCACCCAGAAACGCTGGTGAAAGTAA
AAGATGCTGAAGATCAGTTGGGTGCACGAGTGGGTTACATCGAACTGGATCTCAACAGCGGTAAGATCCT
TGAGAGTTTTCGCCCCGAAGAACGTTTTCCAATGATGAGCACTTTTAAAGTTCTGCTATGTGGCGCGGTA
TTATCCCGTATTGACGCCGGGCAAGAGCAACTCGGTCGCCGCATACACTATTCTCAGAATGACTTGGTTG
AGTACTCACCAGTCACAGAAAAGCATCTTACGGATGGCATGACAGTAAGAGAATTATGCAGTGCTGCCAT
AACCATGAGTGATAACACTGCGGCCAACTTACTTCTGACAACGATCGGAGGACCGAAGGAGCTAACCGCT
TTTTTGCACAACATGGGGGATCATGTAACTCGCCTTGATCGTTGGGAACCGGAGCTGAATGAAGCCATAC
CAAACGACGAGCGTGACACCACGATGCCTGTAGCAATGGCAACAACGTTGCGCAAACTATTAACTGGCGA
ACTACTTACTCTAGCTTCCCGGCAACAATTAATAGACTGGATGGAGGCGGATAAAGTTGCAGGACCACTT
CTGCGCTCGGCCCTTCCGGCTGGCTGGTTTATTGCTGATAAATCTGGAGCCGGTGAGCGTGGGTCTCGCG
GTATCATTGCAGCACTGGGGCCAGATGGTAAGCCCTCCCGTATCGTAGTTATCTACACGACGGGGAGTCA
GGCAACTATGGATGAACGAAATAGACAGATCGCTGAGATAGGTGCCTCACTGATTAAGCATTGGTAACTG
TCAGACCAAGTTTACTCATATATACTTTAGATTGATTTAAAACTTCATTTTTAATTTAAAAGGATCTAGG
TGAAGATCCTTTTTGATAATCTCATGACCAAAATCCCTTAACGTGAGTTTTCGTTCCACTGAGCGTCAGA
CCCCGTAGAAAAGATCAAAGGATCTTCTTGAGATCCTTTTTTTCTGCGCGTAATCTGCTGCTTGCAAACA
AAAAAACCACCGCTACCAGCGGTGGTTTGTTTGCCGGATCAAGAGCTACCAACTCTTTTTCCGAAGGTAA
CTGGCTTCAGCAGAGCGCAGATACCAAATACTGTTCTTCTAGTGTAGCCGTAGTTAGGCCACCACTTCAA
GAACTCTGTAGCACCGCCTACATACCTCGCTCTGCTAATCCTGTTACCAGTGGCTGCTGCCAGTGGCGAT
AAGTCGTGTCTTACCGGGTTGGACTCAAGACGATAGTTACCGGATAAGGCGCAGCGGTCGGGCTGAACGG
GGGGTTCGTGCACACAGCCCAGCTTGGAGCGAACGACCTACACCGAACTGAGATACCTACAGCGTGAGCT
ATGAGAAAGCGCCACGCTTCCCGAAGGGAGAAAGGCGGACAGGTATCCGGTAAGCGGCAGGGTCGGAACA
GGAGAGCGCACGAGGGAGCTTCCAGGGGGAAACGCCTGGTATCTTTATAGTCCTGTCGGGTTTCGCCACC
TCTGACTTGAGCGTCGATTTTTGTGATGCTCGTCAGGGGGGCGGAGCCTATGGAAAAACGCCAGCAACGC
GGCCTTTTTACGGTTCCTGGCCTTTTGCTGGCCTTTTGCTCACATGTTCTTTCCTGCGTTATCCCCTGAT
TCTGTGGATAACCGTATTACCGCCTTTGAGTGAGCTGATACCGCTCGCCGCAGCCGAACGACCGAGCGCA
GCGAGTCAGTGAGCGAGGAAGCGGAAGAGCGCCCAATACGCAAACCGCCTCTCCCCGCGCGTTGGCCGAT
TCATTAATGCAGCTGGCACGACAGGTTTCCCGACTGGAAAGCGGGCAGTGAGCGCAACGCAATTAATGTG
AGTTAGCTCACTCATTAGGCACCCCAGGCTTTACACTTTATGCTTCCGGCT
